Addgene plasmid #83732: MSCV-6NBC-GFP-PGK-Puro-Barcode55
Purpose: individual 6N barcode to make barcoded cell line variants
Depositing lab: Monte Winslow. Depositing organization: Stanford University. Publication: An in vivo multiplexed small-molecule screening platform. Gruner BM, Schulze CJ, Yang D, Ogasawara D, Dix MM, Rogers ZN, Chuang CH, McFarland CD, Chiou SH, Brown JM, Cravatt BF, Bogyo M, Winslow MM. Nat Methods. 2016 Sep 12. doi: 10.1038/nmeth.3992. PubMed 27617390.
Backbone
  Vector backbone: MSCV
  Vector type: Retroviral
  Selectable markers: Puromycin
Growth in bacteria
  Bacterial resistance: Ampicillin, 100 μg/mL
  Growth temperature: 37°C
  Growth strain: DH5alpha
  Copy number: High Copy
Gene/Insert
  Gene/Insert name: Barcode55
  Species: Synthetic
  Cloning method: Restriction Enzyme; 5′ cloning site BglII (destroyed during cloning); 3′ cloning site EcoRI (not destroyed)
  Sequencing primers: 5′ CCCTTGAACCTCCTCGTTCGACC
Terms and licenses: Academic/Nonprofit Terms; Industry Terms: Not Available to Industry
How to cite: MSCV-6NBC-GFP-PGK-Puro-Barcode55 was a gift from Monte Winslow (Addgene plasmid # 83732 ; http://n2t.net/addgene:83732 ; RRID:Addgene_83732)
