[The description below was written by a language model from this plasmid's Addgene catalogue record and pLannotate feature annotations shown in this document.]
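Description:
MSCV-6NBC-GFP-PGK-Puro-Barcode55 is a gammaretroviral transfer vector built on the murine stem cell virus (MSCV) backbone, about 7.0 kb in size. It is one member of a series in which each plasmid carries a distinct synthetic six-nucleotide barcode, here number 55. In bacteria it is maintained through a high-copy ColE1/pUC-type origin and selected with ampicillin via the β-lactamase gene. The short lac, lacZα, tetracycline-resistance, rop, bom and env fragments annotated outside the viral region appear to be non-functional remnants of earlier cloning vectors.

The proviral cassette is flanked by 5′ and 3′ LTRs from murine embryonic stem cell virus. It contains the Ψ packaging signal and a truncated, start-codon-less gag segment, which together promote efficient encapsidation of the genomic RNA when packaging functions are supplied in trans. Downstream lies an EGFP coding sequence with no annotated promoter of its own, so it is presumably expressed from the 5′ LTR. It is followed by a mouse PGK promoter driving puromycin N-acetyltransferase, so transduced mammalian cells can be both visualised by fluorescence and selected with puromycin. The barcode itself is too short to be annotated in the feature table. The record says it was inserted by restriction cloning between a BglII site (destroyed) and an EcoRI site (retained), but it does not give the barcode's exact position relative to EGFP.

After integration, the barcode becomes a heritable DNA tag. The stated purpose is to generate individually barcoded cell line variants, and the associated publication describes an in vivo multiplexed small-molecule screening platform, which suggests that differently tagged populations are pooled and distinguished by their barcodes.
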