Features (pLannotate 1.2.2; 19 found; start..end, strand, type, name):
    579..920     +  misc_feature   MESV Ψ: packaging signal of murine embryonic stem cell virus
    987..1403    +  CDS            gag (truncated): truncated Moloney murine leukemia virus (MMLV) gag gene lacking the start codon
   1427..2143    +  CDS            EGFP: EGFP is a basic (constitutively fluorescent) green fluorescent protein published in 1996, derived from Aequorea victoria. It is reported to be a rapidly-maturing weak dimer with moderate acid sensitivity.
   2161..2660    +  promoter       PGK promoter: mouse phosphoglycerate kinase 1 promoter
   2681..3280    +  CDS            PuroR: puromycin N-acetyltransferase; pac from Streptomyces alboniger; confers resistance to puromycin
   3380..3894    +  LTR            3' LTR: 3' long terminal repeat from murine embryonic stem cell virus
   4087..4103    -  protein_bind   lac operator: The lac repressor binds to the lac operator to inhibit transcription in E. coli. This inhibition can be relieved by adding lactose or isopropyl-β-D-thiogalactopyranoside (IPTG). lac repressor encoded by lacI
   4111..4141    -  promoter       lac promoter: promoter for the E. coli lac operon
   4156..4177    -  protein_bind   CAP binding site: CAP binding activates transcription in the presence of cAMP. E. coli catabolite activator protein
   4190..4282    -  CDS            lacI (fragment): lac repressor; lacI; The lac repressor binds to the lac operator to inhibit transcription in E. coli. This inhibition can be relieved by adding lactose or isopropyl-β-D-thiogalactopyranoside (IPTG).
   4465..5053    -  rep_origin     ori: high-copy-number ColE1/pMB1/pBR322/pUC origin of replication
   5224..6084    -  CDS            AmpR: β-lactamase; bla; confers resistance to ampicillin, carbenicillin, and related antibiotics
   6085..6189    -  promoter       AmpR promoter: bla
   6284..6319    +  CDS            rop (fragment): Rop protein, which maintains plasmids at low copy number; rop
   6421..6520    +  misc_feature   bom (fragment): basis of mobility region from pBR322
   6526..6675    -  CDS            lacZα (fragment): LacZα fragment of β-galactosidase; lacZ fragment
   6675..6876    -  CDS            TcR (fragment): tetracycline efflux protein; tet; confers resistance to tetracycline
   6877..6975    +  CDS            env (fragment): murine leukemia virus gPr80 envelope polyprotein precursor; env; proteolytically cleaved into gp70SU and p15TM subunits
   7017..515     +  LTR            5' LTR (across the origin): 5' long terminal repeat from murine embryonic stem cell virus
>Addgene plasmid #83732 | MSCV-6NBC-GFP-PGK-Puro-Barcode55 | depositor full sequence | sequence record 159896 | Full Sequence
TGAAAGACCCCACCTGTAGGTTTGGCAAGCTAGCTTAAGTAACGCCATTTTGCAAGGCATGGAAAATACA
TAACTGAGAATAGAGAAGTTCAGATCAAGGTTAGGAACAGAGAGACAGCAGAATATGGGCCAAACAGGAT
ATCTGTGGTAAGCAGTTCCTGCCCCGGCTCAGGGCCAAGAACAGATGGTCCCCAGATGCGGTCCCGCCCT
CAGCAGTTTCTAGAGAACCATCAGATGTTTCCAGGGTGCCCCAAGGACCTGAAATGACCCTGTGCCTTAT
TTGAACTAACCAATCAGTTCGCTTCTCGCTTCTGTTCGCGCGCTTCTGCTCCCCGAGCTCAATAAAAGAG
CCCACAACCCCTCACTCGGCGCGCCAGTCCTCCGATAGACTGCGTCGCCCGGGTACCCGTATTCCCAATA
AAGCCTCTTGCTGTTTGCATCCGAATCGTGGACTCGCTGATCCTTGGGAGGGTCTCCTCAGATTGATTGA
CTGCCCACCTCGGGGGTCTTTCATTTGGAGGTTCCACCGAGATTTGGAGACCCCTGCCCAGGGACCACCG
ACCCCCCCGCCGGGAGGTAAGCTGGCCAGCGGTCGTTTCGTGTCTGTCTCTGTCTTTGTGCGTGTTTGTG
CCGGCATCTAATGTTTGCGCCTGCGTCTGTACTAGTTAGCTAACTAGCTCTGTATCTGGCGGACCCGTGG
TGGAACTGACGAGTTCTGAACACCCGGCCGCAACCCTGGGAGACGTCCCAGGGACTTTGGGGGCCGTTTT
TGTGGCCCGACCTGAGGAAGGGAGTCGATGTGGAATCCGACCCCGTCAGGATATGTGGTTCTGGTAGGAG
ACGAGAACCTAAAACAGTTCCCGCCTCCGTCTGAATTTTTGCTTTCGGTTTGGAACCGAAGCCGCGCGTC
TTGTCTGCTGCAGCGCTGCAGCATCGTTCTGTGTTGTCTCTGTCTGACTGTGTTTCTGTATTTGTCTGAA
AATTAGGGCCAGACTGTTACCACTCCCTTAAGTTTGACCTTAGGTCACTGGAAAGATGTCGAGCGGATCG
CTCACAACCAGTCGGTAGATGTCAAGAAGAGACGTTGGGTTACCTTCTGCTCTGCAGAATGGCCAACCTT
TAACGTCGGATGGCCGCGAGACGGCACCTTTAACCGAGACCTCATCACCCAGGTTAAGATCAAGGTCTTT
TCACCTGGCCCGCATGGACACCCAGACCAGGTCCCCTACATCGTGACCTGGGAAGCCTTGGCTTTTGACC
CCCCTCCCTGGGTCAAGCCCTTTGTACACCCTAAGCCTCCGCCTCCTCTTCCTCCATCCGCCCCGTCTCT
CCCCCTTGAACCTCCTCGTTCGACCCCGCCTCGATCCTCCCTTTATCCAGCCCTCACTCCTTCTCTAGGC
GCCGGAATTAGATCCAGATTTCCACCATGGTGAGCAAGGGCGAGGAGCTGTTCACCGGGGTGGTGCCCAT
CCTGGTCGAGCTGGACGGCGACGTAAACGGCCACAAGTTCAGCGTGTCCGGCGAGGGCGAGGGCGATGCC
ACCTACGGCAAGCTGACCCTGAAGTTCATCTGCACCACCGGCAAGCTGCCCGTGCCCTGGCCCACCCTCG
TGACCACCCTGACCTACGGCGTGCAGTGCTTCAGCCGCTACCCCGACCACATGAAGCAGCACGACTTCTT
CAAGTCCGCCATGCCCGAAGGCTACGTCCAGGAGCGCACCATCTTCTTCAAGGACGACGGCAACTACAAG
ACCCGCGCCGAGGTGAAGTTCGAGGGCGACACCCTGGTGAACCGCATCGAGCTGAAGGGCATCGACTTCA
AGGAGGACGGCAACATCCTGGGGCACAAGCTGGAGTACAACTACAACAGCCACAACGTCTATATCATGGC
CGACAAGCAGAAGAACGGCATCAAGGTGAACTTCAAGATCCGCCACAACATCGAGGACGGCAGCGTGCAG
CTCGCCGACCACTACCAGCAGAACACCCCCATCGGCGACGGCCCCGTGCTGCTGCCCGACAACCACTACC
TGAGCACCCAGTCCGCCCTGAGCAAAGACCCCAACGAGAAGCGCGATCACATGGTCCTGCTGGAGTTCGT
GACCGCCGCCGGGATCACTCTCGGCATGGACGAGCTGTACAAGTAGCGGAGAATTCTACCGGGTAGGGGA
GGCGCTTTTCCCAAGGCAGTCTGGAGCATGCGCTTTAGCAGCCCCGCTGGGCACTTGGCGCTACACAAGT
GGCCTCTGGCCTCGCACACATTCCACATCCACCGGTAGGCGCCAACCGGCTCCGTTCTTTGGTGGCCCCT
TCGCGCCACCTTCTACTCCTCCCCTAGTCAGGAAGTTCCCCCCCGCCCCGCAGCTCGCGTCGTGCAGGAC
GTGACAAATGGAAGTAGCACGTCTCACTAGTCTCGTGCAGATGGACAGCACCGCTGAGCAATGGAAGCGG
GTAGGCCTTTGGGGCAGCGGCCAATAGCAGCTTTGCTCCTTCGCTTTCTGGGCTCAGAGGCTGGGAAGGG
GTGGGTCCGGGGGCGGGCTCAGGGGCGGGCTCAGGGGCGGGGCGGGCGCCCGAAGGTCCTCCGGAGGCCC
GGCATTCTGCACGCTTCAAAAGCGCACGTCTGCCGCGCTGTTCTCCTCTTCCTCATCTCCGGGCCTTTCG
ACCTGCAGCCCAAGCTTACCATGACCGAGTACAAGCCCACGGTGCGCCTCGCCACCCGCGACGACGTCCC
CAGGGCCGTACGCACCCTCGCCGCCGCGTTCGCCGACTACCCCGCCACGCGCCACACCGTCGATCCGGAC
CGCCACATCGAGCGGGTCACCGAGCTGCAAGAACTCTTCCTCACGCGCGTCGGGCTCGACATCGGCAAGG
TGTGGGTCGCGGACGACGGCGCCGCGGTGGCGGTCTGGACCACGCCGGAGAGCGTCGAAGCGGGGGCGGT
GTTCGCCGAGATCGGCCCGCGCATGGCCGAGTTGAGCGGTTCCCGGCTGGCCGCGCAGCAACAGATGGAA
GGCCTCCTGGCGCCGCACCGGCCCAAGGAGCCCGCGTGGTTCCTGGCCACCGTCGGCGTCTCGCCCGACC
ACCAGGGCAAGGGTCTGGGCAGCGCCGTCGTGCTCCCCGGAGTGGAGGCGGCCGAGCGCGCCGGGGTGCC
CGCCTTCCTGGAGACCTCCGCGCCCCGCAACCTCCCCTTCTACGAGCGGCTCGGCTTCACCGTCACCGCC
GACGTCGAGGTGCCCGAAGGACCGCGCACCTGGTGCATGACCCGCAAGCCCGGTGCCTGACGCCCGCCCC
ACGACCCGCAGCGCCCGACCGAAAGGAGCGCACGACCCCATGCATCGATAAAATAAAAGATTTTATTTAG
TCTCCAGAAAAAGGGGGGAATGAAAGACCCCACCTGTAGGTTTGGCAAGCTAGCTTAAGTAACGCCATTT
TGCAAGGCATGGAAAATACATAACTGAGAATAGAGAAGTTCAGATCAAGGTTAGGAACAGAGAGACAGCA
GAATATGGGCCAAACAGGATATCTGTGGTAAGCAGTTCCTGCCCCGGCTCAGGGCCAAGAACAGATGGTC
CCCAGATGCGGTCCCGCCCTCAGCAGTTTCTAGAGAACCATCAGATGTTTCCAGGGTGCCCCAAGGACCT
GAAATGACCCTGTGCCTTATTTGAACTAACCAATCAGTTCGCTTCTCGCTTCTGTTCGCGCGCTTCTGCT
CCCCGAGCTCAATAAAAGAGCCCACAACCCCTCACTCGGCGCGCCAGTCCTCCGATAGACTGCGTCGCCC
GGGTACCCGTGTATCCAATAAACCCTCTTGCAGTTGCATCCGACTTGTGGTCTCGCTGTTCCTTGGGAGG
GTCTCCTCTGAGTGATTGACTACCCGTCAGCGGGGGTCTTTCATGGGTAACAGTTTCTTGAAGTTGGAGA
ACAACATTCTGAGGGTAGGAGTCGAATATTAAGTAATCCTGACTCAATTAGCCACTGTTTTGAATCCACA
TACTCCAATACTCCTGAAATAGTTCATTATGGACAGCGCAGAAGAGCTGGGGAGAATTAATTCGTAATCA
TGGTCATAGCTGTTTCCTGTGTGAAATTGTTATCCGCTCACAATTCCACACAACATACGAGCCGGAAGCA
TAAAGTGTAAAGCCTGGGGTGCCTAATGAGTGAGCTAACTCACATTAATTGCGTTGCGCTCACTGCCCGC
TTTCCAGTCGGGAAACCTGTCGTGCCAGCTGCATTAATGAATCGGCCAACGCGCGGGGAGAGGCGGTTTG
CGTATTGGGCGCTCTTCCGCTTCCTCGCTCACTGACTCGCTGCGCTCGGTCGTTCGGCTGCGGCGAGCGG
TATCAGCTCACTCAAAGGCGGTAATACGGTTATCCACAGAATCAGGGGATAACGCAGGAAAGAACATGTG
AGCAAAAGGCCAGCAAAAGGCCAGGAACCGTAAAAAGGCCGCGTTGCTGGCGTTTTTCCATAGGCTCCGC
CCCCCTGACGAGCATCACAAAAATCGACGCTCAAGTCAGAGGTGGCGAAACCCGACAGGACTATAAAGAT
ACCAGGCGTTTCCCCCTGGAAGCTCCCTCGTGCGCTCTCCTGTTCCGACCCTGCCGCTTACCGGATACCT
GTCCGCCTTTCTCCCTTCGGGAAGCGTGGCGCTTTCTCATAGCTCACGCTGTAGGTATCTCAGTTCGGTG
TAGGTCGTTCGCTCCAAGCTGGGCTGTGTGCACGAACCCCCCGTTCAGCCCGACCGCTGCGCCTTATCCG
GTAACTATCGTCTTGAGTCCAACCCGGTAAGACACGACTTATCGCCACTGGCAGCAGCCACTGGTAACAG
GATTAGCAGAGCGAGGTATGTAGGCGGTGCTACAGAGTTCTTGAAGTGGTGGCCTAACTACGGCTACACT
AGAAGGACAGTATTTGGTATCTGCGCTCTGCTGAAGCCAGTTACCTTCGGAAAAAGAGTTGGTAGCTCTT
GATCCGGCAAACAAACCACCGCTGGTAGCGGTGGTTTTTTTGTTTGCAAGCAGCAGATTACGCGCAGAAA
AAAAGGATCTCAAGAAGATCCTTTGATCTTTTCTACGGGGTCTGACGCTCAGTGGAACGAAAACTCACGT
TAAGGGATTTTGGTCATGAGATTATCAAAAAGGATCTTCACCTAGATCCTTTTAAATTAAAAATGAAGTT
TTAAATCAATCTAAAGTATATATGAGTAAACTTGGTCTGACAGTTACCAATGCTTAATCAGTGAGGCACC
TATCTCAGCGATCTGTCTATTTCGTTCATCCATAGTTGCCTGACTCCCCGTCGTGTAGATAACTACGATA
CGGGAGGGCTTACCATCTGGCCCCAGTGCTGCAATGATACCGCGAGACCCACGCTCACCGGCTCCAGATT
TATCAGCAATAAACCAGCCAGCCGGAAGGGCCGAGCGCAGAAGTGGTCCTGCAACTTTATCCGCCTCCAT
CCAGTCTATTAATTGTTGCCGGGAAGCTAGAGTAAGTAGTTCGCCAGTTAATAGTTTGCGCAACGTTGTT
GCCATTGCTACAGGCATCGTGGTGTCACGCTCGTCGTTTGGTATGGCTTCATTCAGCTCCGGTTCCCAAC
GATCAAGGCGAGTTACATGATCCCCCATGTTGTGCAAAAAAGCGGTTAGCTCCTTCGGTCCTCCGATCGT
TGTCAGAAGTAAGTTGGCCGCAGTGTTATCACTCATGGTTATGGCAGCACTGCATAATTCTCTTACTGTC
ATGCCATCCGTAAGATGCTTTTCTGTGACTGGTGAGTACTCAACCAAGTCATTCTGAGAATAGTGTATGC
GGCGACCGAGTTGCTCTTGCCCGGCGTCAATACGGGATAATACCGCGCCACATAGCAGAACTTTAAAAGT
GCTCATCATTGGAAAACGTTCTTCGGGGCGAAAACTCTCAAGGATCTTACCGCTGTTGAGATCCAGTTCG
ATGTAACCCACTCGTGCACCCAACTGATCTTCAGCATCTTTTACTTTCACCAGCGTTTCTGGGTGAGCAA
AAACAGGAAGGCAAAATGCCGCAAAAAAGGGAATAAGGGCGACACGGAAATGTTGAATACTCATACTCTT
CCTTTTTCAATATTATTGAAGCATTTATCAGGGTTATTGTCTCATGAGCGGATACATATTTGAATGTATT
TAGAAAAATAAACAAATAGGGGTTCCGCGCACATTTCCCCGAAAAGTGCCACCTGACGTCTAAGAAACCA
TTATTATCATGACATTAACCTATAAAAATAGGCGTATCACGAGGCCCTTTCGTCTCGCGCGTTTCGGTGA
TGACGGTGAAAACCTCTGACACATGCAGCTCCCGGAGACGGTCACAGCTTGTCTGTAAGCGGATGCCGGG
AGCAGACAAGCCCGTCAGGGCGCGTCAGCGGGTGTTGGCGGGTGTCGGGGCTGGCTTAACTATGCGGCAT
CAGAGCAGATTGTACTGAGAGTGCACCATATGCGGTGTGAAATACCGCACAGATGCGTAAGGAGAAAATA
CCGCATCAGGCGCCATTCGCCATTCAGGCTGCGCAACTGTTGGGAAGGGCGATCGGTGCGGGCCTCTTCG
CTATTACGCCAGCTGGCGAAAGGGGGATGTGCTGCAAGGCGATTAAGTTGGGTAACGCCAGGGTTTTCCC
AGTCACGACGTTGTAAAACGACGGCGCAAGGAATGGTGCATGCAAGGAGATGGCGCCCAACAGTCCCCCG
GCCACGGGGCCTGCCACCATACCCACGCCGAAACAAGCGCTCATGAGCCCGAAGTGGCGAGCCCGATCTT
CCCCATCGGTGATGTCGGCGATATAGGCGCCAGCAACCGCACCTGTGGCGCCGGTGATGCCGGCCACGAT
GCGTCCGGCGTAGAGGCGATTAGTCCAATTTGTTAAAGACAGGATATCAGTGGTCCAGGCTCTAGTTTTG
ACTCAACAATATCACCAGCTGAAGCCTATAGAGTACGAGCCATAGATAAAATAAAAGATTTTATTTAGTC
TCCAGAAAAAGGGGGGAA
