>Addgene plasmid #83732 | MSCV-6NBC-GFP-PGK-Puro-Barcode55 | addgene partial sequence | sequence record 165269 | pLXSN5 5'-CCCTTGAACCTCCTCGTTCGACC-3'
CAGCCCTCACTCCTTCTCTAGGCGCCGGAATTAGATCCAGATTTCCACCATGGTGAGCAAGGGCGAGGAG
CTGTTCACCGGGGTGGTGCCCATCCTGGTCGAGCTGGACGGCGACGTAAACGGCCACAAGTTCAGCGTGT
CCGGCGAGGGCGAGGGCGATGCCACCTACGGCAAGCTGACCCTGAAGTTCATCTGCACCACCGGCAAGCT
GCCCGTGCCCTGGCCCACCCTCGTGACCACCCTGACCTACGGCGTGCAGTGCTTCAGCCGCTACCCCGAC
CACATGAAGCAGCACGACTTCTTCAAGTCCGCCATGCCCGAAGGCTACGTCCAGGAGCGCACCATCTTCT
TCAAGGACGACGGCAACTACAAGACCCGCGCCGAGGTGAAGTTCGAGGGCGACACCCTGGTGAACCGCAT
CGAGCTGAAGGGCATCGACTTCAAGGAGGACGGCAACATCCTGGGGCACAAGCTGGAGTACAACTACAAC
AGCCACAACGTCTATATCATGGCCGACAAGCAGAAGAACGGCATCAAGGTGAACTTCAAGATCCGCCACA
ACATCGAGGACGGCAGCGTGCAGCTCGCCGACCACTACCAGCAGAACACCCCCATCGGCGACGGCCCCGT
GCTGCTGCCCGACAACCACTACCTGAGCACCCAGTCCGCCCTGAGCAAAGACCCCAACGAGAAGCGCGAT
CACATGGTCCTGCTGGAGTTCGTGACCGCCGCCGGGATCACTCTCGGCATGGACGAGCTGTACAAGTAGC
GGAGAATTCTACCGGGTAGGGGAGGCGCTTTTCCCAAGGCAGTCTGGAGCATGCGCTTTAG
